Addgene plasmid #85654: pSico shSMYD3-C human
Purpose: expression of shRNA targeting human SMYD3
Depositing lab: Julien Sage. Depositing organization: Stanford University. Publication: SMYD3 links lysine methylation of MAP3K2 to Ras-driven cancer. Mazur PK, Reynoird N, Khatri P, Jansen PW, Wilkinson AW, Liu S, Barbash O, Van Aller GS, Huddleston M, Dhanak D, Tummino PJ, Kruger RG, Garcia BA, Butte AJ, Vermeulen M, Sage J, Gozani O. Nature. 2014 Jun 12;510(7504):283-7. doi: 10.1038/nature13320. Epub 2014 May 21. PubMed 24847881.
Backbone
  Vector backbone: pSicoR
  Vector type: Mammalian Expression, Lentiviral, RNAi
  Selectable markers: Puromycin
Growth in bacteria
  Bacterial resistance: Ampicillin, 100 μg/mL
  Growth temperature: 37°C
  Growth strain: NEB Stable
  Copy number: Unknown
Gene/Insert
  Gene/Insert name: shRNA targeting 3'UTR of SMYD3 (alt name: SET and MYND domain containing 3)
  gRNA/shRNA sequence: TGCGTGTGTCTTTGTTGAATTTCAAGAGAATTCAACAAAGACACACGCTTTTTTC
  Species: H. sapiens (human)
  Entrez Gene: SMYD3 (a.k.a. KMT3E, ZMYND1, ZNFN3A1, bA74P14.1)
  Promoter: U6
  Cloning method: Unknown
  Sequencing primers: 5′ mU6-F
Terms and licenses: Academic/Nonprofit Terms; Industry Terms: Not Available to Industry
How to cite: pSico shSMYD3-C human was a gift from Julien Sage (Addgene plasmid # 85654 ; http://n2t.net/addgene:85654 ; RRID:Addgene_85654)
