[The description below was written by a language model from this plasmid's Addgene catalogue record and pLannotate feature annotations shown in this document.]
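Description:
pSico shSMYD3-C human is a lentiviral RNAi plasmid built on the pSicoR backbone for expressing a short hairpin RNA against human SMYD3 (SET and MYND domain containing 3), with the hairpin directed at the 3'UTR of the transcript. In bacteria it is maintained through a high-copy ColE1/pUC-type origin and an ampicillin resistance gene. The lentiviral portion begins with a CMV enhancer/promoter fused to a truncated HIV-1 5' LTR, which drives production of the genomic RNA in packaging cells. This is followed by the Ψ packaging signal with a gag fragment, the Rev response element for nuclear export of the unspliced genome, and the cPPT/CTS element that aids transduction. A WPRE, which enhances transcript stability and expression, and a second truncated LTR close the transfer cassette.

The catalogue entry states that the shRNA is driven by a U6 promoter. The automated feature table annotates neither the U6 promoter nor the hairpin itself, so their exact position cannot be read from the annotation. The table does show a mouse PGK promoter driving the puromycin N-acetyltransferase gene with a PGK polyadenylation signal, which allows puromycin selection of transduced mammalian cells. This cassette is flanked by two loxP sites in the same orientation. The name uses "pSico" whereas the backbone is recorded as pSicoR; these loxP sites belong to the Cre-responsive design of that vector family, but how Cre would affect hairpin expression in this particular construct cannot be determined from the annotation alone. The construct is intended for stable knockdown of SMYD3 in human cells, and the associated publication concerns the role of SMYD3 in MAP3K2 lysine methylation in Ras-driven cancer.
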