Features (pLannotate 1.2.2; 23 found; start..end, strand, type, name):
     47..426     +  enhancer       CMV enhancer: human cytomegalovirus immediate early enhancer
    427..626     +  promoter       CMV promoter: human cytomegalovirus (CMV) immediate early promoter
    644..824     +  LTR            5' LTR (truncated): truncated 5' long terminal repeat (LTR) from HIV-1
    871..996     +  misc_feature   HIV-1 Ψ: packaging signal of human immunodeficiency virus type 1
    980..1318    +  CDS            HIV-1 gag (fragment): gag protein from human immunodeficiency virus 1; gag
   1493..1726    +  misc_feature   RRE: The Rev response element (RRE) of HIV-1 allows for Rev-dependent mRNA export from the nucleus to the cytoplasm.
   2103..2203    +  CDS            Rev (fragment): human immunodeficiency virus 1 (HIV-1) Rev protein; rev; enhances nuclear export of unspliced and incompletely spliced viral mRNAs
   2253..2370    +  misc_feature   cPPT/CTS: central polypurine tract and central termination sequence of HIV-1
   2623..2656    +  protein_bind   loxP: Cre-mediated recombination occurs in the 8-bp core sequence (GCATACAT). Cre recombinase
   2850..3217    +  promoter       PGK promoter (fragment): mouse phosphoglycerate kinase 1 promoter
   3217..3273    +  promoter       PGK promoter (fragment): mouse phosphoglycerate kinase 1 promoter
   3317..3916    +  CDS            PuroR: puromycin N-acetyltransferase; pac from Streptomyces alboniger; confers resistance to puromycin
   3976..4217    +  polyA_signal   PGK poly(A) signal (fragment): mouse phosphoglycerate kinase 1 polyadenylation signal
   4265..4298    +  protein_bind   loxP: Cre-mediated recombination occurs in the 8-bp core sequence (GCATACAT). Cre recombinase
   4331..4354    +  misc_feature   MCS (fragment): pBluescript multiple cloning site
   4354..4942    +  misc_feature   WPRE: woodchuck hepatitis virus posttranscriptional regulatory element
   4943..4962    +  misc_feature   MCS (fragment): pBluescript multiple cloning site
   4964..5464    +  CDS            nef (fragment): NEF_HV1LA - Experimental evidence at protein level: Swiss-Prot protein existence level 1. Extracellular Nef protein targets CD4(+) T-lymphocytes for apoptosis by interacting with CXCR4 surface receptors. From Human immunodeficiency virus type 1 group M subtype B (isolate Lai) (HIV-1).
   5471..5651    +  LTR            5' LTR (truncated): truncated 5' long terminal repeat (LTR) from HIV-1
   5713..6301    -  rep_origin     ori: high-copy-number ColE1/pMB1/pBR322/pUC origin of replication
   6472..7332    -  CDS            AmpR: β-lactamase; bla; confers resistance to ampicillin, carbenicillin, and related antibiotics
   7333..7437    -  promoter       AmpR promoter: bla
   7496..7548    -  misc_feature   bom (fragment): basis of mobility region from pBR322
>Addgene plasmid #85654 | pSico shSMYD3-C human | addgene full sequence | sequence record 170809 | Addgene NGS Result
AGGCGTTTTGCGCTGCTTCGCGATGTACGGGCCAGATATACGCGTTGACATTGATTATTGACTAGTTATT
AATAGTAATCAATTACGGGGTCATTAGTTCATAGCCCATATATGGAGTTCCGCGTTACATAACTTACGGT
AAATGGCCCGCCTGGCTGACCGCCCAACGACCCCCGCCCATTGACGTCAATAATGACGTATGTTCCCATA
GTAACGCCAATAGGGACTTTCCATTGACGTCAATGGGTGGAGTATTTACGGTAAACTGCCCACTTGGCAG
TACATCAAGTGTATCATATGCCAAGTACGCCCCCTATTGACGTCAATGACGGTAAATGGCCCGCCTGGCA
TTATGCCCAGTACATGACCTTATGGGACTTTCCTACTTGGCAGTACATCTACGTATTAGTCATCGCTATT
ACCATGGTGATGCGGTTTTGGCAGTACATCAATGGGCGTGGATAGCGGTTTGACTCACGGGGATTTCCAA
GTCTCCACCCCATTGACGTCAATGGGAGTTTGTTTTGGCACCAAAATCAACGGGACTTTCCAAAATGTCG
TAACAACTCCGCCCCATTGACGCAAATGGGCGGTAGGCGTGTACGGTGGGAGGTCTATATAAGCAGCGCG
TTTTGCCTGTACTGGGTCTCTCTGGTTAGACCAGATCTGAGCCTGGGAGCTCTCTGGCTAACTAGGGAAC
CCACTGCTTAAGCCTCAATAAAGCTTGCCTTGAGTGCTTCAAGTAGTGTGTGCCCGTCTGTTGTGTGACT
CTGGTAACTAGAGATCCCTCAGACCCTTTTAGTCAGTGTGGAAAATCTCTAGCAGTGGCGCCCGAACAGG
GACTTGAAAGCGAAAGGGAAACCAGAGGAGCTCTCTCGACGCAGGACTCGGCTTGCTGAAGCGCGCACGG
CAAGAGGCGAGGGGCGGCGACTGGTGAGTACGCCAAAAATTTTGACTAGCGGAGGCTAGAAGGAGAGAGA
TGGGTGCGAGAGCGTCAGTATTAAGCGGGGGAGAATTAGATCGCGATGGGAAAAAATTCGGTTAAGGCCA
GGGGGAAAGAAAAAATATAAATTAAAACATATAGTATGGGCAAGCAGGGAGCTAGAACGATTCGCAGTTA
ATCCTGGCCTGTTAGAAACATCAGAAGGCTGTAGACAAATACTGGGACAGCTACAACCATCCCTTCAGAC
AGGATCAGAAGAACTTAGATCATTATATAATACAGTAGCAACCCTCTATTGTGTGCATCAAAGGATAGAG
ATAAAAGACACCAAGGAAGCTTTAGACAAGATAGAGGAAGAGCAAAACAAAAGTAAGACCACCGCACAGC
AAGCGGCCGGCCGCTGATCTTCAGACCTGGAGGAGGAGATATGAGGGACAATTGGAGAAGTGAATTATAT
AAATATAAAGTAGTAAAAATTGAACCATTAGGAGTAGCACCCACCAAGGCAAAGAGAAGAGTGGTGCAGA
GAGAAAAAAGAGCAGTGGGAATAGGAGCTTTGTTCCTTGGGTTCTTGGGAGCAGCAGGAAGCACTATGGG
CGCAGCGTCAATGACGCTGACGGTACAGGCCAGACAATTATTGTCTGGTATAGTGCAGCAGCAGAACAAT
TTGCTGAGGGCTATTGAGGCGCAACAGCATCTGTTGCAACTCACAGTCTGGGGCATCAAGCAGCTCCAGG
CAAGAATCCTGGCTGTGGAAAGATACCTAAAGGATCAACAGCTCCTGGGGATTTGGGGTTGCTCTGGAAA
ACTCATTTGCACCACTGCTGTGCCTTGGAATGCTAGTTGGAGTAATAAATCTCTGGAACAGATTTGGAAT
CACACGACCTGGATGGAGTGGGACAGAGAAATTAACAATTACACAAGCTTAATACACTCCTTAATTGAAG
AATCGCAAAACCAGCAAGAAAAGAATGAACAAGAATTATTGGAATTAGATAAATGGGCAAGTTTGTGGAA
TTGGTTTAACATAACAAATTGGCTGTGGTATATAAAATTATTCATAATGATAGTAGGAGGCTTGGTAGGT
TTAAGAATAGTTTTTGCTGTACTTTCTATAGTGAATAGAGTTAGGCAGGGATATTCACCATTATCGTTTC
AGACCCACCTCCCAACCCCGAGGGGACCCGACAGGCCCGAAGGAATAGAAGAAGAAGGTGGAGAGAGAGA
CAGAGACAGATCCATTCGATTAGTGAACGGATCGGCACTGCGTGCGCCAATTCTGCAGACAAATGGCAGT
ATTCATCCACAATTTTAAAAGAAAAGGGGGGATTGGGGGGTACAGTGCAGGGGAAAGAATAGTAGACATA
ATAGCAACAGACATACAAACTAAAGAATTACAAAAACAAATTACAAAAATTCAAAATTTTCGGGTTTATT
ACAGGGACAGCAGAGATCCAGTTTGGTTAGTACCGGGCCCGCTCTAGAGATCCGACGCGCCATCTCTAGG
CCCGCGCCGGCCCCCTCGCACAGACTTGTGGGAGAAGCTCGGCTACTCCCCTGCCCCGGTTAATTTGCAT
ATAATATTTCCTAGTAACTATAGAGGCTTAATGTGCGATAAAAGACAGATAATCTGTTCTTTTTAATACT
AGCTACATTTTACATGATAGGCTTGGATTTCTATAACTTCGTATAGCATACATTATACGAAGTTATAAAC
AGCACAAAAGGAAACTCACCCTAACTGTAAAGTAATTGTGTGTTTTGAGACTATAAATATCCCTTGGAGA
AAAGCCTTGTTTGCGTGTGTCTTTGTTGAATTTCAAGAGAATTCAACAAAGACACACGCTTTTTTCTCGA
GTACTAGGATCCATTAGGCGGCCGAATTCGTCGACCTCGAAATTCTACCGGGTAGGGGAGGCGCTTTTCC
CAAGGCAGTCTGGAGCATGCGCTTTAGCAGCCCCGCTGGGCACTTGGCGCTACACAAGTGGCCTCTGGCC
TCGCACACATTCCACATCCACCGGTAGGCGCCAACCGGCTCCGTTCTTTGGTGGCCCCTTCGCGCCACCT
TCTACTCCTCCCCTAGTCAGGAAGTTCCCCCCCGCCCCGCAGCTCGCGTCGTGCAGGACGTGACAAATGG
AAGTAGCACGTCTCACTAGTCTCGTGCAGATGGACAGCACCGCTGAGCAATGGAAGCGGGTAGGCCTTTG
GGGCAGCGGCCAATAGCAGCTTTGCTCCTTCGCTTTCTGGGCTCAGAGGCTGGGAAGGGGTGGGTCCTTC
AAAAGCGCACGTCTGCCGCGCTGTTCTCCTCTTCCTCATCTCCGGGCCTTTCGACCTGCATCCATCTAGA
TCTCGATCGAGCAGCTGAAGCTTACCATGACCGAGTACAAGCCCACGGTGCGCCTCGCCACCCGCGACGA
CGTCCCCAGGGCCGTACGCACCCTCGCCGCCGCGTTCGCCGACTACCCCGCCACGCGCCACACCGTCGAT
CCGGACCGCCACATCGAGCGGGTCACCGAGCTGCAAGAACTCTTCCTCACGCGCGTCGGGCTCGACATCG
GCAAGGTGTGGGTCGCGGACGACGGCGCCGCGGTGGCGGTCTGGACCACGCCGGAGAGCGTCGAAGCGGG
GGCGGTGTTCGCCGAGATCGGCCCGCGCATGGCCGAGTTGAGCGGTTCCCGGCTGGCCGCGCAGCAACAG
ATGGAAGGCCTCCTGGCGCCGCACCGGCCCAAGGAGCCCGCGTGGTTCCTGGCCACCGTCGGCGTCTCGC
CCGACCACCAGGGCAAGGGTCTGGGCAGCGCCGTCGTGCTCCCCGGAGTGGAGGCGGCCGAGCGCGCCGG
GGTGCCCGCCTTCCTGGAGACCTCCGCGCCCCGCAACCTCCCCTTCTACGAGCGGCTCGGCTTCACCGTC
ACCGCCGACGTCGAGGTGCCCGAAGGACCGCGCACCTGGTGCATGACCCGCAAGCCCGGTGCCTGACGCC
CGCCCCACGACCCGCAGCGCCCGACCGAAAGGAGCGCACGACCCCATGCATCGATGATATCATAATTTAA
ACAAGCAAAACCAAATTAAGGGCCAGCTCATTCCTCCCACTCATGATCTATAGATCTATAGATCTCTCGT
GGGATCATTGTTTTTCTCTTGATTCCCACTTTGTGGTTCTAAGTACTGTGGTTTCCAAATGTGTCAGTTT
CATAGCCTGAAGAACGAGATCAGCAGCCTCTGTTCCACATACACTTCATTCTCAGTATTGTTTTGCCAAG
TTCTAATTCCATCAGAAGCTGGTCGACTCTAGCTAGATGCGGCCGCAATTCGTCGAGGGACCTAATAACT
TCGTATAGCATACATTATACGAAGTTATACATGTTTAAGGGTTCCGGTTCCACTAGGTACAATTCGATAT
CAAGCTTATCGATAATCAACCTCTGGATTACAAAATTTGTGAAAGATTGACTGGTATTCTTAACTATGTT
GCTCCTTTTACGCTATGTGGATACGCTGCTTTAATGCCTTTGTATCATGCTATTGCTTCCCGTATGGCTT
TCATTTTCTCCTCCTTGTATAAATCCTGGTTGCTGTCTCTTTATGAGGAGTTGTGGCCCGTTGTCAGGCA
ACGTGGCGTGGTGTGCACTGTGTTTGCTGACGCAACCCCCACTGGTTGGGGCATTGCCACCACCTGTCAG
CTCCTTTCCGGGACTTTCGCTTTCCCCCTCCCTATTGCCACGGCGGAACTCATCGCCGCCTGCCTTGCCC
GCTGCTGGACAGGGGCTCGGCTGTTGGGCACTGACAATTCCGTGGTGTTGTCGGGGAAATCATCGTCCTT
TCCTTGGCTGCTCGCCTGTGTTGCCACCTGGATTCTGCGCGGGACGTCCTTCTGCTACGTCCCTTCGGCC
CTCAATCCAGCGGACCTTCCTTCCCGCGGCCTGCTGCCGGCTCTGCGGCCTCTTCCGCGTCTTCGCCTTC
GCCCTCAGACGAGTCGGATCTCCCTTTGGGCCGCCTCCCCGCATCGATACCGTCGACCTCGATCGAGACC
TAGAAAAACATGGAGCAATCACAAGTAGCAATACAGCAGCTACCAATGCTGATTGTGCCTGGCTAGAAGC
ACAAGAGGAGGAGGAGGTGGGTTTTCCAGTCACACCTCAGGTACCTTTAAGACCAATGACTTACAAGGCA
GCTGTAGATCTTAGCCACTTTTTAAAAGAAAAGGGGGGACTGGAAGGGCTAATTCACTCCCAACGAAGAC
AAGATATCCTTGATCTGTGGATCTACCACACACAAGGCTACTTCCCTGATTGGCAGAACTACACACCAGG
GCCAGGGATCAGATATCCACTGACCTTTGGATGGTGCTACAAGCTAGTACCAGTTGAGCAAGAGAAGGTA
GAAGAAGCCAATGAAGGAGAGAACACCCGCTTGTTACACCCTGTGAGCCTGCATGGGATGGATGACCCGG
AGAGAGAAGTATTAGAGTGGAGGTTTGACAGCCGCCTAGCATTTCATCACATGGCCCGAGAGCTGCATCC
GGACTGTACTGGGTCTCTCTGGTTAGACCAGATCTGAGCCTGGGAGCTCTCTGGCTAACTAGGGAACCCA
CTGCTTAAGCCTCAATAAAGCTTGCCTTGAGTGCTTCAAGTAGTGTGTGCCCGTCTGTTGTGTGACTCTG
GTAACTAGAGATCCCTCAGACCCTTTTAGTCAGTGTGGAAAATCTCTAGCAGCATGTGAGCAAAAGGCCA
GCAAAAGGCCAGGAACCGTAAAAAGGCCGCGTTGCTGGCGTTTTTCCATAGGCTCCGCCCCCCTGACGAG
CATCACAAAAATCGACGCTCAAGTCAGAGGTGGCGAAACCCGACAGGACTATAAAGATACCAGGCGTTTC
CCCCTGGAAGCTCCCTCGTGCGCTCTCCTGTTCCGACCCTGCCGCTTACCGGATACCTGTCCGCCTTTCT
CCCTTCGGGAAGCGTGGCGCTTTCTCATAGCTCACGCTGTAGGTATCTCAGTTCGGTGTAGGTCGTTCGC
TCCAAGCTGGGCTGTGTGCACGAACCCCCCGTTCAGCCCGACCGCTGCGCCTTATCCGGTAACTATCGTC
TTGAGTCCAACCCGGTAAGACACGACTTATCGCCACTGGCAGCAGCCACTGGTAACAGGATTAGCAGAGC
GAGGTATGTAGGCGGTGCTACAGAGTTCTTGAAGTGGTGGCCTAACTACGGCTACACTAGAAGAACAGTA
TTTGGTATCTGCGCTCTGCTGAAGCCAGTTACCTTCGGAAAAAGAGTTGGTAGCTCTTGATCCGGCAAAC
AAACCACCGCTGGTAGCGGTGGTTTTTTTGTTTGCAAGCAGCAGATTACGCGCAGAAAAAAAGGATCTCA
AGAAGATCCTTTGATCTTTTCTACGGGGTCTGACGCTCAGTGGAACGAAAACTCACGTTAAGGGATTTTG
GTCATGAGATTATCAAAAAGGATCTTCACCTAGATCCTTTTAAATTAAAAATGAAGTTTTAAATCAATCT
AAAGTATATATGAGTAAACTTGGTCTGACAGTTACCAATGCTTAATCAGTGAGGCACCTATCTCAGCGAT
CTGTCTATTTCGTTCATCCATAGTTGCCTGACTCCCCGTCGTGTAGATAACTACGATACGGGAGGGCTTA
CCATCTGGCCCCAGTGCTGCAATGATACCGCGAGACCCACGCTCACCGGCTCCAGATTTATCAGCAATAA
ACCAGCCAGCCGGAAGGGCCGAGCGCAGAAGTGGTCCTGCAACTTTATCCGCCTCCATCCAGTCTATTAA
TTGTTGCCGGGAAGCTAGAGTAAGTAGTTCGCCAGTTAATAGTTTGCGCAACGTTGTTGCCATTGCTACA
GGCATCGTGGTGTCACGCTCGTCGTTTGGTATGGCTTCATTCAGCTCCGGTTCCCAACGATCAAGGCGAG
TTACATGATCCCCCATGTTGTGCAAAAAAGCGGTTAGCTCCTTCGGTCCTCCGATCGTTGTCAGAAGTAA
GTTGGCCGCAGTGTTATCACTCATGGTTATGGCAGCACTGCATAATTCTCTTACTGTCATGCCATCCGTA
AGATGCTTTTCTGTGACTGGTGAGTACTCAACCAAGTCATTCTGAGAATAGTGTATGCGGCGACCGAGTT
GCTCTTGCCCGGCGTCAATACGGGATAATACCGCGCCACATAGCAGAACTTTAAAAGTGCTCATCATTGG
AAAACGTTCTTCGGGGCGAAAACTCTCAAGGATCTTACCGCTGTTGAGATCCAGTTCGATGTAACCCACT
CGTGCACCCAACTGATCTTCAGCATCTTTTACTTTCACCAGCGTTTCTGGGTGAGCAAAAACAGGAAGGC
AAAATGCCGCAAAAAAGGGAATAAGGGCGACACGGAAATGTTGAATACTCATACTCTTCCTTTTTCAATA
TTATTGAAGCATTTATCAGGGTTATTGTCTCATGAGCGGATACATATTTGAATGTATTTAGAAAAATAAA
CAAATAGGGGTTCCGCGCACATTTCCCCGAAAAGTGCCACCTGACGTCGACGGATCGGGAGATCTCCCGA
TCCCCTATGGTGCACTCTCAGTACAATCTGCTCTGATGCCGCATAGTTAAGCCAGTATCTGCTCCCTGCT
TGTGTGTTGGAGGTCGCTGAGTAGTGCGCGAGCAAAATTTAAGCTACAACAAGGCAAGGCTTGACCGACA
ATTGCATGAAGAATCTGCTTAGGGTT
